Addgene plasmid #1420: pFLAG-GATA2-D377-475
Depositing lab: Gokhan Hotamisligil. Depositing organization: Harvard School of Public Health. Publication: Interaction between GATA and the C/EBP family of transcription factors is critical in GATA-mediated suppression of adipocyte differentiation. Tong Q, Tsai J, Tan G, Dalgin G, Hotamisligil GS. Mol Cell Biol 2005 Jan;25(2):706-15. 10.1128/MCB.25.2.706-715.2005 PubMed 15632071.
Backbone
  Vector backbone: pFLAG-CMV2
  Backbone manufacturer: Sigma Aldrich
  Backbone size w/o insert (bp): 4700
  Vector type: Mammalian Expression
Growth in bacteria
  Bacterial resistance: Ampicillin, 100 μg/mL
  Growth temperature: 37°C
  Growth strain: DH5alpha
  Copy number: High Copy
Gene/Insert
  Gene/Insert name: GATA-2 (alt name: GATA2)
  Species: H. sapiens (human)
  Insert size (bp): 1200
  Mutation: deleted amino acids 377 to 475
  GenBank ID: NM_032638
  Entrez Gene: GATA2 (a.k.a. DCML, IMD21, MONOMAC, NFE1B)
  Tag / fusion protein: FLAG (N terminal on backbone)
  Cloning method: Restriction Enzyme; 5′ cloning site EcoRV (destroyed during cloning); 3′ cloning site XbaI (not destroyed)
  Sequencing primers: 5′ CMV promoter
Terms and licenses: Academic/Nonprofit Terms; Industry Terms: Not Available to Industry
How to cite: pFLAG-GATA2-D377-475 was a gift from Gokhan Hotamisligil (Addgene plasmid # 1420)
