[The description below was written by a language model from this plasmid's Addgene catalogue record.]
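Description:
pFLAG-GATA2-D377-475 is a mammalian expression plasmid built on the commercial pFLAG-CMV2 backbone (about 4.7 kb without insert). It is maintained in E. coli as a high-copy plasmid under ampicillin selection. No feature table accompanies the record, so elements such as the bacterial origin and polyadenylation signal are not itemised. The backbone name and the listed CMV promoter sequencing primer indicate that expression is driven by the strong, constitutive cytomegalovirus immediate-early promoter. No mammalian selection marker is recorded, which suggests the plasmid is mainly suited to transient transfection.

The insert, of roughly 1.2 kb, encodes a deletion mutant of human GATA2, a zinc-finger transcription factor, lacking amino acids 377 to 475 near the C-terminal end of the protein. It was cloned by restriction digestion between an EcoRV site, which was destroyed in the process, and an XbaI site, which remains intact. This places the coding sequence in frame behind the backbone-encoded N-terminal FLAG epitope. The tag allows the truncated protein to be detected or immunoprecipitated with anti-FLAG antibodies regardless of which GATA2 epitopes the deletion removes.

The associated publication examines how interaction between GATA factors and the C/EBP family of transcription factors contributes to GATA-mediated suppression of adipocyte differentiation. In that context, the construct is most plausibly one of a set of deletion mutants used to map which GATA2 regions are needed for C/EBP binding and for the anti-adipogenic effect, for example through co-immunoprecipitation or functional assays in transfected cells. The record itself does not state the specific experiments in which this mutant was used.
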