>Addgene plasmid #1420 | pFLAG-GATA2-D377-475 | addgene partial sequence | sequence record 16537 | 1420 with CMV-F
GTCAGAATTGATCTACCATGGACTACAAAGACGATGACGACAAGCTTGCGGCCGCGAATTCATCGATAGA
TCTGATCGAGGTGGCGCCCGAGCAGCCGCGCTGGATGGCGCACCCGGCCGTGCTGAATGCGCAGCACCCC
GACTCACACCACCCGGGCCTGGCGCACAACTACATGGAACCCGCGCAGCTGCTGCCTCCAGACGAGGTGG
ACGTCTTCTTCAATCACCTCGACTCGCAGGGCAACCCCTACTATGCCAACCCCGCTCACGCGCGGGCGCG
CGTCTCCTACAGCCCCGCGCACGCCCGCCTGACCGGAGGCCAGATGTGCCGCCCACACTTGTTGCACAGC
CCGGGTTTGCCCTGGCTGGACGGGGGCAAAGCAGCCCTCTCTGCCGCTGCGGCCCACCACCACAACCCCT
GGACCGTGAGCCCCTTCTCCAAGACGCCACTGCACCCCTCAGCTGCTGGAGGCCCTGGAGGCCCACTCTC
TGTGTACCCAGGGGCTGGGGGTGGGAGCGGGGGAGGCAGCGGGAGCTCAGTGGCCTCCCTCACCCCTACA
GCAGCCCACTCTGGCTCCCACCTTTTCGGCTTCCCACCCACGCCACCCAAAGAAGTGTCTCCTGACCCTA
GCACCACGGGGGCTGCGTCTCCAGCCTCATCTTCCGCGGGGGGTAGTGCAGCCCGAGGAGAGGACAAGGA
CGGCGTCAAGTACCAGGTGTCACTGACGGAGAGCATGAAGATGGAAAGTGGCAGTCCCCTGCGCCCAGGC
CTAGCTACTATGGGCACCCAGCCTGCTACACACCACCCCATCCCCACCTACCCCTCCTATGTGCCGGCGG
CTGCCCACGACTACAGCAGCGGACTCTTCCACCCCGGAGGCTTCCTGGGGGGACCGGCCTCCAGCTTCA
