>Addgene plasmid #1420 | pFLAG-GATA2-D377-475 | addgene partial sequence | sequence record 16538 | 1420 with hGH-pA-R
TACCACCCCCCTCCACCCCATAATATTATAGAAGGACACCTAGTCAGACAAAATGATGCAACTTAATTTT
ATTAGGACAAGGCTGGTGGGCACTGGAGTGGCAACTTCCAGGGCCAGGAGAGGCACTGGGGAGGGGTCAC
AGGGATGCCACCCGGGATCCTCTAGAACTAGTGGATCCCCCGGGCTGCAGGAATTCGATGCTGGTAAGGG
TTTGGTCCACCCATCCCGGGAGTGCCCGGTCCTCGACGTCCATCTGTTCCCTAGCCCATGGCGGTCACCA
TGCTGGACGGGTGGGGGTGGCCGAAGGAGAGGCTGGAGGAGGGGTGGATGGGCGTCGGAGTGGGCAGGAT
GTGTCCGGAGTGGCTGAAGGGCGGGAGGTGGCCCACAGGTGCCATGTGTCCAGCCAGGGCAGCTGCACTG
AAGGGGGATGACTTCTCCTGCATGCACTTTGACAGCTCCTCGAAGCACTCCGCCCCTTTCTTGCTCTTCT
TGGACTTGTTGGACATCTTCCGGTTCCGAGTCTGGATCCCTTCCTTCTTCATGGTCAGTGGCCTGTTAAC
ATTGTGCAGCTTGTAGTAGAGACCGGTCTTGCTGCGCTGCTT
